>Addgene plasmid #43836 | sZF5 | depositor partial sequence | sequence record 59219 | ZF5
GACTACAAGGATGACGACGATAAATCTAGACCCGGGGAGCGCCCCTTCCAGTGTCGCATTTGCATGCGGA
ACTTTTCGACCAACCAGAAGCTGGAGGTGCATACCCGTACTCATACCGGTGAAAAACCGTTTCAGTGTCG
GATCTGTATGCGAAATTTCTCCGTGCGGCACAACCTGCAGCGGCATCTACGTACGCACACCGGCGAGAAG
CCATTCCAATGCCGAATATGCATGCGCAACTTCAGTCAGCACCCCAACCTGACCCGGCACCTAAAAACCC
ACCTGAGGGGATCCCAACTAGTCAAAAGTGAACTG
