>Addgene plasmid #43836 | sZF5 | addgene partial sequence | sequence record 59758 | CMV-F 5'-CGCAAATGGGCGGTAGGCGTG-3'
AGCAGAGCTCTCTGGCTAACTAGAGAACCCACTGCTTACTGGCTTATCGAAATTAATACGACTCACTATA
GGGAGACCCAAGCTTGGTACCGAGCTCGGATCCACTAGTAACGGCCGCCAGTGTGCTGGAATTCGGCTTG
GGGATATCCACCATGGAGACAGACACACTCCTGCTATGGGTACTGCTGCTCTGGGTTCCAGGTTCCACTG
GTGACTATCCATATGATGTTCCAGATTATGCTGGGGCCCAGCCGGCCAGATCTGACTACAAGGATGACGA
CGATAAATCTAGACCCGGGGAGCGCCCCTTCCAGTGTCGCATTTGCATGCGGAACTTTTCGACCAACCAG
AAGCTGGAGGTGCATACCCGTACTCATACCGGTGAAAAACCGTTTCAGTGTCGGATCTGTATGCGAAATT
TCTCCGTGCGGCACAACCTGCAGCGGCATCTACGTACGCACACCGGCGAGAAGCCATTCCAATGCCGAAT
ATGCATGCGCAACTTCAGTCAGCACCCCAACCTGACCCGGCACCTAAAAACCCACCTGAGGGGATCCCAA
CTAGTCAAAAGTGAACTGCCGCGGCTGCAGGTCGACGAACAAAAACTCATCTCAGAAGAGGATCTGAATG
CTGTGGGCCAGGACACGCAGGAGGTCATCGTGGTGCCACACTCCTTGCCCTTTAAGGTGGTGGTGATCTC
AGCCATCCTGGCCCTGGTGGTGCTCACCATCATCTCCCTTATCATCCTCATCATGCTTTGGCAGAAGAAG
CCACGTTAGGCGGCCGCTCGAGATCAGCCTCGACTGTGCCTTCTAGTTGCCAGCCATCTGTTGTTTGCCC
CTCCCCCGTGCCTTCCTTGACCCTGGAAGGTGCCACTCCCACTGTCCTTTCCTAATAAAATGAGGAAATT
GCATCGCATTGTCTGAGTAGGTGTCATTCTATTCTG
