[The description below was written by a language model from this plasmid's Addgene catalogue record.]
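Description:
sZF5 is a mammalian expression plasmid built on the commercial pDisplay backbone, a vector designed to route a protein of interest through the secretory pathway and anchor it on the outer face of the plasma membrane. It is propagated in E. coli under ampicillin selection; the record lists the copy number as unknown and does not include a feature table, so origins of replication and any mammalian selection marker are not itemised here.

The payload is a short synthetic insert of about 315 bp named sZF5, cloned between BglII and SacII sites that both remain intact, and transcribed from the CMV promoter for strong constitutive expression in mammalian cells. The name and the associated publication, which concerns barcoding cells with cell-surface programmable DNA-binding domains, indicate that the insert encodes a surface-displayed zinc finger DNA-binding domain, although the record does not state its finger composition or its DNA target site. The protein carries HA and Flag epitopes at the N terminus and a Myc epitope at the C terminus. In the standard pDisplay design, an N-terminal secretion leader and a C-terminal transmembrane anchor flank the cloning site, which is what would place the tagged domain on the cell exterior, but these elements are not explicitly listed in the record.

The construct fits a scheme in which cells expressing a given surface DNA-binding domain can be recognised and labelled by externally supplied DNA carrying the matching binding sequence. This allows cell populations to be distinguished or barcoded, while the epitope tags offer a way to confirm expression and surface localisation.
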