Addgene plasmid #43836: sZF5
Depositing lab: George Church. Depositing organization: Harvard Medical School. Publication: Barcoding cells using cell-surface programmable DNA-binding domains. Mali P, Aach J, Lee JH, Levner D, Nip L, Church GM. Nat Methods. 2013 Mar 17. doi: 10.1038/nmeth.2407. PubMed 23503053.
Backbone
  Vector backbone: pDisplay
  Backbone manufacturer: Invitrogen
  Vector type: Mammalian Expression
Growth in bacteria
  Bacterial resistance: Ampicillin, 100 μg/mL
  Growth temperature: 37°C
  Growth strain: Top10
  Copy number: Unknown
Gene/Insert
  Gene/Insert name: sZF5
  Species: Synthetic
  Insert size (bp): 315
  Promoter: CMV
  Tag / fusion protein: HA Flag (N terminal on insert); Myc (C terminal on insert)
  Cloning method: Restriction Enzyme; 5′ cloning site BglII (not destroyed); 3′ cloning site SacII (not destroyed)
  Sequencing primers: 5′ CMV_F
Terms and licenses: Academic/Nonprofit Terms; Industry Terms: Not Available to Industry
How to cite: sZF5 was a gift from George Church (Addgene plasmid # 43836 ; http://n2t.net/addgene:43836 ; RRID:Addgene_43836)
